Addgene plasmid #15208: Flag-hPIASy
Depositing lab: Ke Shuai. Depositing organization: University of California, Los Angeles (UCLA). Publication: A transcriptional corepressor of Stat1 with an essential LXXLL signature motif. Liu B, Gross M, ten Hoeve J, Shuai K. Proc Natl Acad Sci U S A. 2001 Mar 13. 98(6):3203-7. 10.1073/pnas.051489598 PubMed 11248056.
Backbone
  Vector backbone: pCMV-Flag
  Backbone size w/o insert (bp): 3800
  Vector type: Mammalian Expression
Growth in bacteria
  Bacterial resistance: Ampicillin, 100 μg/mL
  Growth temperature: 37°C
  Growth strain: DH5alpha
  Copy number: High Copy
Gene/Insert
  Gene/Insert name: PIASy
  Species: H. sapiens (human)
  Entrez Gene: PIAS4 (a.k.a. PIAS-gamma, PIASY, Piasg, ZMIZ6)
  Tag / fusion protein: Flag (N terminal on backbone)
  Cloning method: Restriction Enzyme; 5′ cloning site BamHI (destroyed during cloning); 3′ cloning site SalI (destroyed during cloning)
  Sequencing primers: 5′ CMV Forward
Terms and licenses: Academic/Nonprofit Terms; Industry Terms: Not Available to Industry
Depositor comments: BglII/XhoI insert cloned into BamHI/SalI sites of vector.
How to cite: Flag-hPIASy was a gift from Ke Shuai (Addgene plasmid # 15208 ; http://n2t.net/addgene:15208 ; RRID:Addgene_15208)
