[The description below was written by a language model from this plasmid's Addgene catalogue record and pLannotate feature annotations shown in this document.]
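Description:
Flag-hPIASy is a mammalian expression plasmid built on the pCMV-Flag backbone that produces human PIASy (the PIAS4 gene product) with an N-terminal FLAG epitope supplied by the vector. It is propagated in E. coli through a high-copy ColE1/pUC-type origin and selected with ampicillin via the β-lactamase gene and its own promoter. An f1 phage origin is also present, along with residual cloning-vector sequences (lac promoter and operator, CAP site, T7 promoter, and lacI and lacZα fragments) that play no evident role in mammalian expression. The sequenced record is about 6.2 kb. No mammalian selection marker is annotated, which suits the plasmid to transient transfection. An SV40 enhancer/early promoter region sits downstream of the expression cassette with no annotated coding sequence behind it; this region normally contains the SV40 origin, though the record does not annotate one.

The expression cassette consists of the human cytomegalovirus immediate-early enhancer and promoter, the FLAG tag, the PIAS4 open reading frame of roughly 1.5 kb a short distance downstream, and a human growth hormone polyadenylation signal. The insert was moved as a BglII/XhoI fragment into the vector's BamHI/SalI sites, and joining these compatible ends destroyed both sites. PIAS4 is an E3-type SUMO ligase and transcriptional coregulator acting in the STAT, p53, Wnt and steroid hormone pathways. The associated publication characterises a corepressor of Stat1 dependent on an LXXLL motif, so the construct is suited to overexpressing tagged PIASy for anti-FLAG detection or immunoprecipitation, and for transcriptional reporter or sumoylation studies in cultured mammalian cells.
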