Features (pLannotate 1.2.2; 16 found; start..end, strand, type, name):
      1..380     +  enhancer       CMV enhancer: human cytomegalovirus immediate early enhancer
    382..581     +  promoter       CMV promoter: human cytomegalovirus (CMV) immediate early promoter
    619..639     +  CDS            FLAG (fragment): FLAG® epitope tag, followed by an enterokinase cleavage site
    658..2187    +  CDS            PIAS4: PIAS4_HUMAN - Also known as PIASG. Experimental evidence at protein level: Swiss-Prot protein existence level 1. Functions as an E3-type small ubiquitin-like modifier (SUMO) ligase, stabilizing the interaction between UBE2I and the substrate, and as a SUMO-tethering factor. Plays a crucial role as a transcriptional coregulation in various cellular pathways, including the STAT pathway, the p53/TP53 pathway, the Wnt pathway and the steroid hormone signaling pathway. Involved in gene silencing. Mediates sumoylation of CEBPA, PARK7, HERC2, MYB, TCF4 and RNF168. In Wnt signaling, represses LEF1 and
   2228..2850    +  polyA_signal   hGH poly(A) signal: human growth hormone polyadenylation signal
   2879..3208    +  promoter       SV40 promoter: SV40 enhancer and early promoter
   3247..3265    -  promoter       T7 promoter: promoter for bacteriophage T7 RNA polymerase
   3303..3319    -  protein_bind   lac operator: The lac repressor binds to the lac operator to inhibit transcription in E. coli. This inhibition can be relieved by adding lactose or isopropyl-β-D-thiogalactopyranoside (IPTG). lac repressor encoded by lacI
   3327..3357    -  promoter       lac promoter: promoter for the E. coli lac operon
   3372..3393    -  protein_bind   CAP binding site: CAP binding activates transcription in the presence of cAMP. E. coli catabolite activator protein
   3406..3498    -  CDS            lacI (fragment): lac repressor; lacI; The lac repressor binds to the lac operator to inhibit transcription in E. coli. This inhibition can be relieved by adding lactose or isopropyl-β-D-thiogalactopyranoside (IPTG).
   3681..4268    -  rep_origin     ori: high-copy-number ColE1/pMB1/pBR322/pUC origin of replication
   4439..5299    -  CDS            AmpR: β-lactamase; bla; confers resistance to ampicillin, carbenicillin, and related antibiotics
   5300..5404    -  promoter       AmpR promoter: bla
   5431..5859    +  rep_origin     f1 ori (sequence partly withheld): f1 bacteriophage origin of replication; arrow indicates direction of (+) strand synthesis
   5890..6044    -  CDS            lacZα (fragment): LacZα fragment of β-galactosidase; lacZ fragment
>Addgene plasmid #15208 | Flag-hPIASy | addgene full sequence | sequence record 137084 | Addgene NGS result
GACATTGATTATTGACTAGTTATTAATAGTAATCAATTACGGGGTCATTAGTTCATAGCCCATATATGGA
GTTCCGCGTTACATAACTTACGGTAAATGGCCCGCCTGGCTGACCGCCCAACGACCCCCGCCCATTGACG
TCAATAATGACGTATGTTCCCATAGTAACGCCAATAGGGACTTTCCATTGACGTCAATGGGTGGAGTATT
TACGGTAAACTGCCCACTTGGCAGTACATCAAGTGTATCATATGCCAAGTCCGCCCCCTATTGACGTCAA
TGACGGTAAATGGCCCGCCTGGCATTATGCCCAGTACATGACCTTACGGGACTTTCCTACTTGGCAGTAC
ATCTACGTATTAGTCATCGCTATTACCATGGTGATGCGGTTTTGGCAGTACACCAATGGGCGTGGATAGC
GGTTTGACTCACGGGGATTTCCAAGTCTCCACCCCATTGACGTCAATGGGAGTTTGTTTTGGCACCAAAA
TCAACGGGACTTTCCAAAATGTCGTAATAACCCCGCCCCGTTGACGCAAATGGGCGGTAGGCGTGTACGG
TGGGAGGTCTATATAAGCAGAGCTCGTTTAGTGAACCGTCAGAATTGCCACCATGGACTACAAGGACGAC
GATGACAAGAATTCTGCAGGATCTACCATGGCGGCGGAGCTGGTGGAGGCCAAAAACATGGTGATGAGTT
TTCGAGTCTCCGACCTTCAGATGCTCCTGGGTTTCGTGGGCCGGAGTAAGAGTGGACTGAAGCACGAGCT
CGTCACCAGGGCCCTCCAGCTGGTGCAGTTTGACTGTAGCCCTGAGCTGTTCAAGAAGATCAAGGAGCTG
TACGAGACCCGCTACGCCAAGAAGAACTCGGAGCCTGCCCCACAGCCGCACCGGCCCCTGGACCCCCTGA
CCATGCACTCCACCTACGACCGGGCCGGCGCTGTGCCCAGGACTCCGCTGGCAGGCCCCAATATTGACTA
CCCCGTGCTCTACGGAAAGTACTTAAACGGACTGGGACGGTTGCCCGCCAAGACCCTCAAGCCAGAAGTC
CGCCTGGTGAAGCTGCCGTTCTTTAATATGCTGGATGAGCTGCTGAAGCCCACCGAATTAGTCCCACAGA
ACAACGAGAAGCTTCAGGAGAGCCCGTGCATCTTCGCATTGACGCCAAGACAGGTGGAGTTGATCCGGAA
CTCCAGGGAACTGCAGCCCGGAGTTAAAGCCGTGCAGGTCGTCCTGAGAATCTGTTACTCAGACACCAGC
TGCCCTCAGGAGGACCAGTACCCGCCCAACATCGCTGTGAAGGTCAACCACAGCTACTGCTCCGTCCCGG
GCTACTACCCCTCCAATAAGCCCGGGGTGGAGCCCAAGAGGCCGTGCCGCCCCATCAACCTCACTCACCT
CATGTACCTGTCCTCGGCCACCAACCGCATCACTGTCACCTGGGGGAACTACGGCAAGAGCTACTCGGTG
GCCCTGTACCTGGTGCGGCAGCTGACCTCATCGGAGCTGCTGCAGAGGCTGAAGACCATTGGGGTAAAGC
ACCCGGAGCTGTGCAAGGCACTGGTCAAGGAGAAGCTGCGCCTTGATCCTGACAGCGAGATCGCCACCAC
CGGTGTGCGGGTGTCCCTCATCTGTCCGCTGGTGAAGATGCGGCTCTCCGTGCCCTGCCGGGCAGAGACC
TGCGCCCACCTGCAGTGCTTCGACGCCGTCTTCTACCTGCAGATGAACGAGAAGAAGCCCACCTGGATGT
GCCCCGTGTGCGACAAGCCAGCCCCCTACGACCAGCTCATCATCGACGGGCTCCTCTCGAAGATCCTGAG
CGAGTGTGAGGACGCCGACGAGATCGAGTACCTGGTGGACGGCTCGTGGTGCCCGATCCGCGCCGAAAAG
GAGCGCAGCTGCAGCCCGCAGGGCGCCATCCTCGTGCTGGGCCCCTCGGACGCCAATGGGCTCCTGCCCG
CCCCCAGCGTCAACGGGAGCGGTGCCCTGGGCAGCACGGGTGGCGGCGGCCCGGTGGGCAGCATGGAGAA
TGGGAAGCCGGGCGCCGATGTGGTGGACCTCACGCTGGACAGCTCATCGTCCTCGGAGGATGAGGAGGAG
GAGGAAGAGGAGGAGGAAGACGAGGACGAAGAGGGGCCCCGGCCCAAGCGCCGCTGCCCCTTCCAGAAGG
GCCTGGTGCCGGCCTGCTGACCCCGGCCGCACACTGACTCGACATCGATTAAAGCTTGGGTGGCATCCCT
GTGACCCCTCCCCAGTGCCTCTCCTGGCCCTGGAAGTTGCCACTCCAGTGCCCACCAGCCTTGTCCTAAT
AAAATTAAGTTGCATCATTTTGTCTGACTAGGTGTCCTTCTATAATATTATGGGGTGGAGGGGGGTGGTA
TGGAGCAAGGGGCAAGTTGGGAAGACAACCTGTAGGGCCTGCGGGGTCTATTGGGAACCAAGCTGGAGTG
CAGTGGCACAATCTTGGCTCACTGCAATCTCCGCCTCCTGGGTTCAAGCGATTCTCCTGCCTCAGCCTCC
CGAGTTGTTGGGATTCCAGGCATGCATGACCAGGCTCAGCTAATTTTTGTTTTTTTGGTAGAGACGGGGT
TTCACCATATTGGCCAGGCTGGTCTCCAACTCCTAATCTCAGGTGATCTACCCACCTTGGCCTCCCAAAT
TGCTGGGATTACAGGCGTGAACCACTGCTCCCTTCCCTGTCCTTCTGATTTTAAAATAACTATACCAGCA
GGAGGACGTCCAGACACAGCATAGGCTACCTGGCCATGCCCAACCGGTGGGACATTTGAGTTGCTTGCTT
GGCACTGTCCTCTCATGCGTTGGGTCCACTCAGTAGATGCCTGTTGAATTGGGTACGCGGCCAGCTTGGC
TGTGGAATGTGTGTCAGTTAGGGTGTGGAAAGTCCCCAGGCTCCCCAGCAGGCAGAAGTATGCAAAGCAT
GCATCTCAATTAGTCAGCAACCAGGTGTGGAAAGTCCCCAGGCTCCCCAGCAGGCAGAAGTATGCAAAGC
ATGCATCTCAATTAGTCAGCAACCATAGTCCCGCCCCTAACTCCGCCCATCCCGCCCCTAACTCCGCCCA
GTTCCGCCCATTCTCCGCCCCATGGCTGACTAATTTTTTTTATTTATGCAGAGGCCGAGGCCGCCTCGGC
CTCTGAGCTATTCCAGAAGTAGTGAGGAGGCTTTTTTGGAGGCCTAGGCTTTTGCAAAAAGCTCCTCGAG
GAACTGAAAAACCAGAAAGTTAATTCCCTATAGTGAGTCGTATTAAATTCGTAATCATGTCATAGCTGTT
TCCTGTGTGAAATTGTTATCCGCTCACAATTCCACACAACATACGAGCCGGAAGCATAAAGTGTAAAGCC
TGGGGTGCCTAATGAGTGAGCTAACTCACATTAATTGCGTTGCGCTCACTGCCCGCTTTCCAGTCGGGAA
ACCTGTCGTGCCAGCTGCATTAATGAATCGGCCAACGCGCGGGGAGAGGCGGTTTGCGTATTGGGCGCTC
TTCCGCTTCCTCGCTCACTGACTCGCTGCGCTCGGTCGTTCGGCTGCGGCGAGCGGTATCAGCTCACTCA
AAGGCGGTAATACGGTTATCCACAGAATCAGGGGATAACGCAGGAAAGAACATGTGAGCAAAAGGCCAGC
AAAAGGCCAGGAACCGTAAAAAGGCCGCGTTGCTGGCGTTTTTCCATAGGCTCCGCCCCCCTGACGAGCA
TCACAAAAATCGACGCTCAAGTCAGAGGTGGCGAAACCCGACAGGACTATAAAGATACCAGGCGTTTCCC
CCTGGAAGCTCCCTCGTGCGCTCTCCTGTTCCGACCCTGCCGCTTACCGGATACCTGTCCGCCTTTCTCC
CTTCGGGAAGCGTGGCGCTTTCTCATAGCTCACGCTGTAGGTATCTCAGTTCGGTGTAGGTCGTTCGCTC
CAAGCTGGGCTGTGTGCACGAACCCCCCGTTCAGCCCGACCGCTGCGCCTTATCCGGTAACTATCGTCTT
GAGTCCAACCCGGTAAGACACGACTTATCGCCACTGGCAGCAGCCACTGGTAACAGGATTAGCAGAGCGA
GGTATGTAGGCGGTGCTACAGAGTTCTTGAAGTGTGGCCTAACTACGGCTACACTAGAAGAACAGTATTT
GGTATCTGCGCTCTGCTGAAGCCAGTTACCTTCGGAAAAAGAGTTGGTAGCTCTTGATCCGGCAAACAAA
CCACCGCTGGTAGCGGTGGTTTTTTTGTTTGCAAGCAGCAGATTACGCGCAGAAAAAAAGGATCTCAAGA
AGATCCTTTGATCTTTTCTACGGGGTCTGACGCTCAGTGGAACGAAAACTCACGTTAAGGGATTTTGGTC
ATGAGATTATCAAAAAGGATCTTCACCTAGATCCTTTTAAATTAAAAATGAAGTTTTAAATCAATCTAAA
GTATATATGAGTAAACTTGGTCTGACAGTTACCAATGCTTAATCAGTGAGGCACCTATCTCAGCGATCTG
TCTATTTCGTTCATCCATAGTTGCCTGACTCCCCGTCGTGTAGATAACTACGATACGGGAGGGCTTACCA
TCTGGCCCCAGTGCTGCAATGATACCGCGAGACCCACGCTCACCGGCTCCAGATTTATCAGCAATAAACC
AGCCAGCCGGAAGGGCCGAGCGCAGAAGTGGTCCTGCAACTTTATCCGCCTCCATCCAGTCTATTAATTG
TTGCCGGGAAGCTAGAGTAAGTAGTTCGCCAGTTAATAGTTTGCGCAACGTTGTTGCCATTGCTACAGGC
ATCGTGGTGTCACGCTCGTCGTTTGGTATGGCTTCATTCAGCTCCGGTTCCCAACGATCAAGGCGAGTTA
CATGATCCCCCATGTTGTGCAAAAAAGCGGTTAGCTCCTTCGGTCCTCCGATCGTTGTCAGAAGTAAGTT
GGCCGCAGTGTTATCACTCATGGTTATGGCAGCACTGCATAATTCTCTTACTGTCATGCCATCCGTAAGA
TGCTTTTCTGTGACTGGTGAGTACTCAACCAAGTCATTCTGAGAATAGTGTATGCGGCGACCGAGTTGCT
CTTGCCCGGCGTCAATACGGGATAATACCGCGCCACATAGCAGAACTTTAAAAGTGCTCATCATTGGAAA
ACGTTCTTCGGGGCGAAAACTCTCAAGGATCTTACCGCTGTTGAGATCCAGTTCGATGTAACCCACTCGT
GCACCCAACTGATCTTCAGCATCTTTTACTTTCACCAGCGTTTCTGGGTGAGCAAAAACAGGAAGGCAAA
ATGCCGCAAAAAAGGGAATAAGGGCGACACGGAAATGTTGAATACTCATACTCTTCCTTTTTCAATATTA
TTGAAGCATTTATCAGGGTTATTGTCTCATGAGCGGATACATATTTGAATGTATTTAGAAAAATAAACAA
ATAGGGGTTCCGCGCACATTTCCCCGAAAAGTGCCACCTG
[124 nt withheld, positions 5431-5554]
C
[91 nt withheld, positions 5556-5646]
A
[49 nt withheld, positions 5648-5696]
CCTTTGACGTTGGAGTCCACGTTCTTT
[37 nt withheld, positions 5724-5760]
ACCCTATCTCGGTCTATTCTTTTGATTTATAAGGGATTTTGCCGATTTCGGCCTATTGGTTAAAAAATGA
GCTGATTTAACAAAAATTTAACGCGAATTTTAACAAAATATTAACGCTTACAATTTCCATTCGCCATTCA
GGCTGCGCAACTGTTGGGAAGGGCGATCGGTGCGGGCCTCTTCGCTATTACGCCAGCTGGCGAAAGGGGG
ATGTGCTGCAAGGCGATTAAGTTGGGTAACGCCAGGGTTTTCCCAGTCACGACGTTGTAAAACGACGGCC
AGTGCCAAGCTGATCTATACATTGAATCAATATTGGCAATTAGCCATATTAGTCATTGGTTATATAGCAT
AAATCAATATTGGCTATTGGCCATTGCATACGTTGTATCTATATCATAATATGTACATTTATATTGGCTC
ATGTCCAATATGACCGCCATGTT
