>Addgene plasmid #15208 | Flag-hPIASy | addgene partial sequence | sequence record 137985 | CMV-F 5'-CGCAAATGGGCGGTAGGCGTG-3'
AATTGCCACCATGGACTACAAGGACGACGATGACAAGAATTCTGCAGGATCTACCATGGCGGCGGAGCTG
GTGGAGGCCAAAAACATGGTGATGAGTTTTCGAGTCTCCGACCTTCAGATGCTCCTGGGTTTCGTGGGCC
GGAGTAAGAGTGGACTGAAGCACGAGCTCGTCACCAGGGCCCTCCAGCTGGTGCAGTTTGACTGTAGCCC
TGAGCTGTTCAAGAAGATCAAGGAGCTGTACGAGACCCGCTACGCCAAGAAGAACTCGGAGCCTGCCCCA
CAGCCGCACCGGCCCCTGGACCCCCTGACCATGCACTCCACCTACGACCGGGCCGGCGCTGTGCCCAGGA
CTCCGCTGGCAGGCCCCAATATTGACTACCCCGTGCTCTACGGAAAGTACTTAAACGGACTGGGACGGTT
GCCCGCCAAGACCCTCAAGCCAGAAGTCCGCCTGGTGAAGCTGCCGTTCTTTAATATGCTGGATGAGCTG
CTGAAGCCCACCGAATTAGTCCCACAGAACAACGAGAAGCTTCAGGAGAGCCCGTGCATCTTCGCATTGA
CGCCAAGACAGGTGGAGTTGATCCGGAACTCCAGGGAACTGCAGCCCGGAGTTAAAGCCGTGCAGGTCGT
CCTGAGAATCTGTTACTCAGACACCAGCTGCCCTCAGGAGGACCAGTACCCGCCCAACATCGCTGTGAAG
GTCAACCACAGCTACTGCTCCGTCCCGGGCTACTACCCCTCCAATAAGCCCGGGGTGGAGCCCAAGAGGC
CGTGCCGCCCCATCAACCTCACTCACCTCATGTACCTGTCCTCGGCCACCAACCGCATCACTGTCACCTG
GGGG
