>Addgene plasmid #15208 | Flag-hPIASy | addgene partial sequence | sequence record 137988 | hGH-PA-R 5'-CCAGCTTGGTTCCCAATAGA-3'
CCCTTGCTCCATACCACCCCCCTCCACCCCATAATATTATAGAAGGACACCTAGTCAGACAAAATGATGC
AACTTAATTTTATTAGGACAAGGCTGGTGGGCACTGGAGTGGCAACTTCCAGGGCCAGGAGAGGCACTGG
GGAGGGGTCACAGGGATGCCACCCAAGCTTTAATCGATGTCGAGTCAGTGTGCGGCCGGGGTCAGCAGGC
CGGCACCAGGCCCTTCTGGAAGGGGCAGCGGCGCTTGGGCCGGGGCCCCTCTTCGTCCTCGTCTTCCTCC
TCCTCTTCCTCCTCCTCCTCATCCTCCGAGGACGATGAGCTGTCCAGCGTGAGGTCCACCACATCGGCGC
CCGGCTTCCCATTCTCCATGCTGCCCACCGGGCCGCCGCCACCCGTGCTGCCCAGGGCACCGCTCCCGTT
GACGCTGGGGGCGGGCAGGAGCCCATTGGCGTCCGAGGGGCCCAGCACGAGGATGGCGCCCTGCGGGCTG
CAGCTGCGCTCCTTTTCGGCGCGGATCGGGCACCACGAGCCGTCCACCAGGTACTCGATCTCGTCGGCGT
CCTCACACTCGCTCAGGATCTTCGAGAGGAGCCCGTCGATGATGAGCTGGTCGTAGGGGGCTGGCTTGTC
GCACACGGGGCACATCCAGGTGGGCTTCTTCTCGTTCATCTGCAGGTAGAAGACGGCGTCGAAGCACTGC
AGGTGGGCGCAGGTCTCTGCCCGGCAGGGCACGGAGAGCCGCATCTTCACCAGCGGACAGATGA
